Addgene plasmid #190985: PM18033-PLS-KP5_rpoA-U
Purpose: Test the U-to-C editing activity of KP5 on AtrpoA editing site, in human cells
Depositing lab: Bernard Gutmann. Depositing organization: EditForce, Inc. Publication: U-to-C RNA editing by synthetic PPR-DYW proteins in bacteria and human culture cells. Ichinose M, Kawabata M, Akaiwa Y, Shimajiri Y, Nakamura I, Tamai T, Nakamura T, Yagi Y, Gutmann B. Commun Biol. 2022 Sep 15;5(1):968. doi: 10.1038/s42003-022-03927-3. PubMed 36109586.
Backbone
  Vector backbone: PM18033
  Vector type: Mammalian Expression
Growth in bacteria
  Bacterial resistance: Ampicillin, 100 μg/mL
  Growth temperature: 37°C
  Growth strain: DH5alpha
  Copy number: High Copy
Gene/Insert
  Gene/Insert name: PLS-KP5
  Species: Synthetic
  Promoter: CMV
  Tag / fusion protein: His (N terminal on insert)
  Cloning method: Restriction Enzyme; 5′ cloning site Unknown (unknown if destroyed); 3′ cloning site Unknown (unknown if destroyed)
Terms and licenses: Academic/Nonprofit Terms; Industry Terms: Not Available to Industry
How to cite: PM18033-PLS-KP5_rpoA-U was a gift from Bernard Gutmann (Addgene plasmid # 190985 ; http://n2t.net/addgene:190985 ; RRID:Addgene_190985)
