[The description below was written by a language model from this plasmid's Addgene catalogue record and pLannotate feature annotations shown in this document.]
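Description:
PM18033-PLS-KP5_rpoA-U is a 5,063 nt mammalian expression plasmid built on the PM18033 backbone and designed for transient expression of a synthetic RNA-editing protein in human cells. It is propagated in E. coli through a high-copy ColE1/pUC-type origin and selected with ampicillin via the β-lactamase gene under its own bla promoter. No mammalian selection marker or viral element appears in the feature table.

The expression unit is driven by the human cytomegalovirus immediate-early enhancer and promoter, followed by a chimeric β-globin/immunoglobulin heavy chain intron, a part commonly included to improve transcript processing and expression. Downstream lies the PLS-KP5 open reading frame, a synthetic pentatricopeptide repeat (PPR) protein with an N-terminal His tag. The annotation software picks up this tag as a short fragment of a composite 6xHis tag. Most of the coding region is unannotated, consistent with a designed PLS-type PPR array. Its C-terminal portion shows similarity to the Arabidopsis DYW1 protein, marking the DYW domain that provides the catalytic editing activity in proteins of this class. An SV40 polyadenylation signal sits after the insert; it and an adjacent small large T antigen fragment are annotated on the reverse strand.

According to the record, the plasmid is used to test the U-to-C editing activity of KP5 on the Arabidopsis rpoA editing site in human cells. The name suggests that a target sequence carrying a U at that site is included on the plasmid, but the feature table does not annotate it, so its position relative to the coding sequence is not stated.
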