Features (pLannotate 1.2.2; 10 found; start..end, strand, type, name):
    173..550     +  enhancer       CMV enhancer: human cytomegalovirus immediate early enhancer
    552..751     +  promoter       CMV promoter: human cytomegalovirus (CMV) immediate early promoter
    890..1022    +  intron         chimeric intron: chimera between introns from human β-globin and immunoglobulin heavy chain genes
   1088..1107    +  CDS            capTEV™ (fragment): composite tag for in vivo biotinylation, TEV protease cleavage, and 6xHis tagging
   2633..2944    +  CDS            DYW1 (fragment): PPR74_ARATH - Also known as PCMP-H50. Experimental evidence at protein level: Swiss-Prot protein existence level 1. Plays a major role in single RNA editing events in chloroplasts. Acts as a site-recognition transacting factor involved in the edition of the site 1 of ndhD (ndhD-1 site corresponding to cytidine-2), which is a plastid-encoded subunit of the NADH- plastoquinone oxidoreductase. The interaction with CRR4 is required for its function in editing the ndhD-1 site. From Arabidopsis thaliana (Mouse-ear cress).
   3014..3135    -  polyA_signal   SV40 poly(A) signal: SV40 polyadenylation signal
   3162..3230    -  CDS            large T antigen (fragment): large T antigen from SV40 (simian virus 40)
   3272..3376    +  promoter       AmpR promoter: bla
   3377..4237    +  CDS            AmpR: β-lactamase; bla; confers resistance to ampicillin, carbenicillin, and related antibiotics
   4408..4996    +  rep_origin     ori: high-copy-number ColE1/pMB1/pBR322/pUC origin of replication
>Addgene plasmid #190985 | PM18033-PLS-KP5_rpoA-U | addgene full sequence | sequence record 376020 | Addgene NGS Result
AGATCTTCAATATTGGCCATTAGCCATATTATTCATTGGTTATATAGCATAAATCAATATTGGCTATTGG
CCATTGCATACGTTGTATCTATATCATAATATGTACATTTATATTGGCTCATGTCCAATATGACCGCCAT
GTTGTCTTAGAGTCATCCTCATCGTCGGACGGCATTGATTATTGACTAGTTATTAATAGTAATCAATTAC
GGGGTCATTAGTTCATAGCCCATATATGGAGTTCCGCGTTACATAACTTACGGTAAATGGCCCGCCTGGC
TGACCGCCCAACGACCCCCGCCCATTGACGTCAATAATGACGTATGTTCCCATAGTAACGCCAATAGGGA
CTTTCCATTGACGTCAATGGGTGGAGTATTTACGGTAAACTGCCCACTTGGCAGTACATCAAGTGTATCA
TATGCCAAGTCCGCCCCCTATTGACGTCAATGACGGTAAATGGCCCGCCTGGCATTATGCCCAGTACATG
ACCTTACGGGACTTTCCTACTTGGCAGTACATCTACGTATTAGTCATCGCTATTACCATGGTGATGCGGT
TTTGGCAGTACACCAATGGGCGTGGATAGCGGTTTGACTCACGGGGATTTCCAAGTCTCCACCCCATTGA
CGTCAATGGGAGTTTGTTTTGGCACCAAAATCAACGGGACTTTCCAAAATGTCGTAATAACCCCGCCCCG
TTGACGCAAATGGGCGGTAGGCGTGTACGGTGGGAGGTCTATATAAGCAGAGCTCGTTTAGTGAACCGTC
AGATCACTAGAAGCTTTATTGCGGTAGTTTATCACAGTTAAATTGCTAACGCAGTCAGTGCTTCTGACAC
AACAGTCTCGAACTTAAGCTGCAGAAGTTGGTCGTGAGGCACTGGGCAGGTAAGTATCAAGGTTACAAGA
CAGGTTTAAGGAGACCAATAGAAACTGGGCTTGTCGAGACAGAGATGACTCTTGCGTTTCTGATAGGCAC
CTATTGGTCTTACTGACATCCACTTTGCCTTTCTCTCCACAGGTGTCCACTCCCAGTTCAATTACACACG
CACCATGGCGCACCATCATCATCATCATTCTTCTGGTGAGAATCTTTATTTTCAGGGCGCCATGGGTAAT
TCTGTTGTCACATGGAATTCCATGATTAGGGGCTACGCTAGAAGCGGCCAGCCCGAGGAAGCTCTGAGCC
TCTTCTCCCAGATGAGAAGGAGCGGCATCAAGCCCGATAGCTATACCTTCCCCTTCGTGCTGAAGGCTTG
CGCTTCTCTGAGCAGCCTCGAGGAAGGAAAACAAATCCACGCCCACGTCATTAAATCCGGCTTCGAGTCC
GATGTCTACGTGCAGAGCTCCCTCATTGATATGTACGCCAAGTGCGGATCTCTGGAGGACGCCAGAAAAG
TGTTTGACGAGATGCCCGAGAGGAATGTCGTGAGCTGGAACGCTATGATCAGCGGCTATGCCCAGAATGG
ACAATCCGAAGAAGCTCTGGAGCTGTTTAGAGAGATGCAGAAAGAGGGCATCAAGCCTTCCGAGTTTACC
TTTTGCTCCGTGCTGAAGGCTTGCGCCTCTCTGGGATCTCTGGAGATGGGCAAGCAAATTCACGGCTATG
TGATCAAGTCCGGCTTTGAGTCCATCGTGTTCGTGGGAAACGCCCTCATTGACATGTATGCCAAGTGCGG
CTCTCTGGAGGATGCTAGAAAGGTCTTTGATGAGATGCCCGAAAGGACCGTTGTGAGCTGGACCGCCATG
ATCTCCGGATACGCCCAGAACGGACAGAGCGAGGAGGCCCTCGAGCTCTTCAGAGAGATGCAGAGGGAGG
GCGTGAAACCCGACGAAGTGACACTGCCTTCCGTGCTCTCCGCTTGCGCCAATCTGGGCGCTCTGGAGCA
AGGCAAACAGATCCATGCCTACGTCATCAAGAACGGCTTTGAATCCGATGTGTTTGTGGGCTCCGCTCTG
ATCGACATGTACGCTAAATGCGGCTCCATCGAGGAGGCTAGGAAAGTGTTCGATGAAATGCCCGAGAAAG
ACGTCGTCAGCTGGAATGCGATGATTCGGGGTTATGGAATGAACCATGAGGGAAACATGGCTGTGCAATG
TTTCGAGGATATGCAGAAGCAGGGAATAAAACCTTCCGCTGTCACATTCACATGCTTGCTGACAGCCTGC
TCTAGGGCCAATCTAGTCGTGAAGGGCCAACAGTACTTCAAAATGATGCGCGGCAAATATGGAATCACCC
CTCGGGTCGACCACTATGGCTGTATGGTTGACCTCTTGGCCAGAAGCGGACATCTGCATGAAGCCGAAAA
GCTCCTGGAAACTGCCCCGTGCCCTCCAAATAAAGAAACGTGGGGCGCCCTGCTGTCTGCGTGTAAAACT
TATGGTGAGGTAGAACTGGGGCTCAGATGTTTCCAACAGCTCGTACAGATGAACCCAGAGTCCGCCGCTT
CCTACGTGCTGATGGCTAATATCTACGCTAACGCCGGGCGGTGGGACGATGCCAACAAAATCGAAGAACT
CAGGAAACATGCTGGCGCCAAGAAGAAACCAGCGAAGGCTCTGATCGAAGTTAACAAAAAAGTGCATGAG
TTTGTGGTGGGGGACAACCAGTCTGAAGAGATCAGCGCAATGCTGGAAACTCTTTCCTCAAGGATGAAGG
AAGAGGGGTACGTTCCCAACCTGGATCTGGTGCTGAGGCCCATCAGTGACGAGGAGAAGGAAACCGCACT
CTGTGGCCACGCAGAGAAGCTCGCAATCGCATTTGGTCTGTTGCACACCCCCCAGGGGCAGACCCTTCGA
GTGACCAAGAATTTGCGGATGTGCAATGACTGCCACAATGCATCAAAGATTATTAGCAGAATAGAGAGGC
GCGAGATTATTCTTCGCGAGAGTAATTGGGTGCACCACTTTAAGGATGGCCTTTGCTCATGCGGCGATAT
GTGGTAACTCGAGAAATAGAAGGAACATGTATTACACGTGCAAAATTTGAGAGCTAGCAGCGAGCAGACA
TGATAAGATACATTGATGAGTTTGGACAAACCACAACTAGAATGCAGTGAAAAAAATGCTTTATTTGTGA
AATTTGTGATGCTATTGCTTTATTTGTAACCATTATAAGCTGCAATAAACAAGTTAACAACAACAATTGC
ACTGGTTCATTTTATGTTTCAGGTTCAGGGGGAGGTGTGGGAGGTTTTTTAAAGCAAGTAAAACCTCTAC
AAATGTGGTAAAATCGATAAGGATCCAGGTGGCACTTTTCGGGGAAATGTGCGCGGAACCCCTATTTGTT
TATTTTTCTAAATACATTCAAATATGTATCCGCTCATGAGACAATAACCCTGATAAATGCTTCAATAATA
TTGAAAAAGGAAGAGTATGAGTATTCAACATTTCCGTGTCGCCCTTATTCCCTTTTTTGCGGCATTTTGC
CTTCCTGTTTTTGCTCACCCAGAAACGCTGGTGAAAGTAAAAGATGCTGAAGATCAGTTGGGTGCACGAG
TGGGTTACATCGAACTGGATCTCAACAGCGGTAAGATCCTTGAGAGTTTTCGCCCCGAAGAACGTTTTCC
AATGATGAGCACTTTTAAAGTTCTGCTATGTGGCGCGGTATTATCCCGTATTGACGCCGGGCAAGAGCAA
CTCGGTCGCCGCATACACTATTCTCAGAATGACTTGGTTGAGTACTCACCAGTCACAGAAAAGCATCTTA
CGGATGGCATGACAGTAAGAGAATTATGCAGTGCTGCCATAACCATGAGTGATAACACTGCGGCCAACTT
ACTTCTGACAACGATCGGAGGACCGAAGGAGCTAACCGCTTTTTTGCACAACATGGGGGATCATGTAACT
CGCCTTGATCGTTGGGAACCGGAGCTGAATGAAGCCATACCAAACGACGAGCGTGACACCACGATGCCTG
TAGCAATGGCAACAACGTTGCGCAAACTATTAACTGGCGAACTACTTACTCTAGCTTCCCGGCAACAATT
AATAGACTGGATGGAGGCGGATAAAGTTGCAGGACCACTTCTGCGCTCGGCCCTTCCGGCTGGCTGGTTT
ATTGCTGATAAATCTGGAGCCGGTGAGCGTGGGTCTCGCGGTATCATTGCAGCACTGGGGCCAGATGGTA
AGCCCTCCCGTATCGTAGTTATCTACACGACGGGGAGTCAGGCAACTATGGATGAACGAAATAGACAGAT
CGCTGAGATAGGTGCCTCACTGATTAAGCATTGGTAACTGTCAGACCAAGTTTACTCATATATACTTTAG
ATTGATTTAAAACTTCATTTTTAATTTAAAAGGATCTAGGTGAAGATCCTTTTTGATAATCTCATGACCA
AAATCCCTTAACGTGAGTTTTCGTTCCACTGAGCGTCAGACCCCGTAGAAAAGATCAAAGGATCTTCTTG
AGATCCTTTTTTTCTGCGCGTAATCTGCTGCTTGCAAACAAAAAAACCACCGCTACCAGCGGTGGTTTGT
TTGCCGGATCAAGAGCTACCAACTCTTTTTCCGAAGGTAACTGGCTTCAGCAGAGCGCAGATACCAAATA
CTGTTCTTCTAGTGTAGCCGTAGTTAGGCCACCACTTCAAGAACTCTGTAGCACCGCCTACATACCTCGC
TCTGCTAATCCTGTTACCAGTGGCTGCTGCCAGTGGCGATAAGTCGTGTCTTACCGGGTTGGACTCAAGA
CGATAGTTACCGGATAAGGCGCAGCGGTCGGGCTGAACGGGGGGTTCGTGCACACAGCCCAGCTTGGAGC
GAACGACCTACACCGAACTGAGATACCTACAGCGTGAGCTATGAGAAAGCGCCACGCTTCCCGAAGGGAG
AAAGGCGGACAGGTATCCGGTAAGCGGCAGGGTCGGAACAGGAGAGCGCACGAGGGAGCTTCCAGGGGGA
AACGCCTGGTATCTTTATAGTCCTGTCGGGTTTCGCCACCTCTGACTTGAGCGTCGATTTTTGTGATGCT
CGTCAGGGGGGCGGAGCCTATGGAAAAACGCCAGCAACGCGGCCTTTTTACGGTTCCTGGCCTTTTGCTG
GCCTTTTGCTCACATGGCTCGAC
